>Addgene plasmid #14543 | pLV.ATRi | addgene full sequence | sequence record 444119 | Addgene NGS Result
GAACGCTGACGTCATCAACCCGCTCCAAGGAATCGCGGGCCCAGTGTCACTAGGCGGGAACACCCAGCGC
GCGTGCGCCCTGGCAGGAAGATGGCTGTGAGGGACAGGGGAGTGGCGCCCTGCAATATTTGCATGTCGCT
ATGTGTTCTGGGAAATCACCATAAACGTGAAATGTCTTTGGATTTGGGAATCTTATAAGTTCTGTATGAG
ACCACAGATCCCCGGCGTCGTCTCAGCTCGTCTTCAAGAGAGACGAGCTGAGACGACGCCTTTTTGGAAA
AGCTTATCGATACCGTCGACCCTGTGGAATGTGTGTCAGTTAGGGTGTGGAAAGTCCCCAGGCTCCCCAG
CAGGCAGAAGTATGCAAAGCATGCATCTCAATTAGTCAGCAACCAGGTGTGGAAAGTCCCCAGGCTCCCC
AGCAGGCAGAAGTATGCAAAGCATGCATCTCAATTAGTCAGCAACCATAGTCCCGCCCCTAACTCCGCCC
ATCCCGCCCCTAACTCCGCCCAGTTCCGCCCATTCTCCGCCCCATGGCTGACTAATTTTTTTTATTTATG
CAGAGGCCGAGGCCGCCTCGGCCTCTGAGCTATTCCAGAAGTAGTGAGGAGGCTTTTTTGGAGGCCTAGG
CTTTTGCAAAAAGCTTACCATGACCGAGTACAAGCCCACGGTGCGCCTCGCCACCCGCGACGACGTCCCC
AGGGCCGTACGCACCCTCGCCGCCGCGTTCGCCGACTACCCCGCCACGCGCCACACCGTCGATCCGGACC
GCCACATCGAGCGGGTCACCGAGCTGCAAGAACTCTTCCTCACGCGCGTCGGGCTCGACATCGGCAAGGT
GTGGGTCGCGGACGACGGCGCCGCGGTGGCGGTCTGGACCACGCCGGAGAGCGTCGAAGCGGGGGCGGTG
TTCGCCGAGATCGGCCCGCGCATGGCCGAGTTGAGCGGTTCCCGGCTGGCCGCGCAGCAACAGATGGAAG
GCCTCCTGGCGCCGCACCGGCCCAAGGAGCCCGCGTGGTTCCTGGCCACCGTCGGCGTCTCGCCCGACCA
CCAGGGCAAGGGTCTGGGCAGCGCCGTCGTGCTCCCCGGAGTGGAGGCGGCCGAGCGCGCCGGGGTGCCC
GCCTTCCTGGAGACCTCCGCGCCCCGCAACCTCCCCTTCTACGAGCGGCTCGGCTTCACCGTCACCGCCG
ACGTCGAGGTGCCCGAAGGACCGCGCACCTGGTGCATGACCCGCAAGCCCGGTGCCTGACGCCCGCCCCA
CGACCCGCAGCGCCCGACCGAAAGGAGCGCACGACCCCATGCATCGAATTAATTCCGATAATCAACCTCT
GGATTACAAAATTTGTGAAAGATTGACTGGTATTCTTAACTATGTTGCTCCTTTTACGCTATGTGGATAC
GCTGCTTTAATGCCTTTGTATCATGCTATTGCTTCCCGTATGGCTTTCATTTTCTCCTCCTTGTATAAAT
CCTGGTTGCTGTCTCTTTATGAGGAGTTGTGGCCCGTTGTCAGGCAACGTGGCGTGGTGTGCACTGTGTT
TGCTGACGCAACCCCCACTGGTTGGGGCATTGCCACCACCTGTCAGCTCCTTTCCGGGACTTTCGCTTTC
CCCCTCCCTATTGCCACGGCGGAACTCATCGCCGCCTGCCTTGCCCGCTGCTGGACAGGGGCTCGGCTGT
TGGGCACTGACAATTCCGTGGTGTTGTCGGGGAAGCTGACGTCCTTTCCATGGCTGCTCGCCTGTGTTGC
CACCTGGATTCTGCGCGGGACGTCCTTCTGCTACGTCCCTTCGGCCCTCAATCCAGCGGACCTTCCTTCC
CGCGGCCTGCTGCCGGCTCTGCGGCCTCTTCCGCGTCTTCGCCTTCGCCCTCAGACGAGTCGGATCTCCC
TTTGGGCCGCCTCCCCGCATCGGGAATTAATTCGAGCTCGGTACCTTTAAGACCAATGACTTACAAGGCA
GCTGTAGATCTTAGCCACTTTTTAAAAGAAAAGGGGGGACTGGAAGGGCTAATTCACTCCCAACGAAGAC
AAGATCTGCTTTTTGCTTGTACTGGGTCTCTCTGGTTAGACCAGATCTGAGCCTGGGAGCTCTCTGGCTA
ACTAGGGAACCCACTGCTTAAGCCTCAATAAAGCTTGCCTTGAGTGCTTCAAGTAGTGTGTGCCCGTCTG
TTGTGTGACTCTGGTAACTAGAGATCCCTCAGACCCTTTTAGTCAGTGTGGAAAATCTCTAGCAGCATCT
AGAATTAATTCCGTGTATTCTATAGTGTCACCTAAATCGTATGTGTATGATACATAAGGTTATGTATTAA
TTGTAGCCGCGTTCTAACGACAATATGTACAAGCCTAATTGTGTAGCATCTGGCTTACTGAAGCAGACCC
TATCATCTCTCTCGTAAACTGCCGTCAGAGTCGGTTTGGTTGGACGAACCTTCTGAGTTTCTGGTAACGC
CGTCCCGCACCCGGAAATGGTCAGCGAACCAATCAGCAGGGTCATCGCTAGCCAGATCCTCTACGCCGGA
CGCATCGTGGCCGGCATCACCGGCGCCACAGGTGCGGTTGCTGGCGCCTATATCGCCGACATCACCGATG
GGGAAGATCGGGCTCGCCACTTCGGGCTCATGAGCGCTTGTTTCGGCGTGGGTATGGTGGCAGGCCCCGT
GGCCGGGGGACTGTTGGGCGCCATCTCCTTGCATGCACCATTCCTTGCGGCGGCGGTGCTCAACGGCCTC
AACCTACTACTGGGCTGCTTCCTAATGCAGGAGTCGCATAAGGGAGAGCGTCGAATGGTGCACTCTCAGT
ACAATCTGCTCTGATGCCGCATAGTTAAGCCAGCCCCGACACCCGCCAACACCCGCTGACGCGCCCTGAC
GGGCTTGTCTGCTCCCGGCATCCGCTTACAGACAAGCTGTGACCGTCTCCGGGAGCTGCATGTGTCAGAG
GTTTTCACCGTCATCACCGAAACGCGCGAGACGAAAGGGCCTCGTGATACGCCTATTTTTATAGGTTAAT
GTCATGATAATAATGGTTTCTTAGACGTCAGGTGGCACTTTTCGGGGAAATGTGCGCGGAACCCCTATTT
GTTTATTTTTCTAAATACATTCAAATATGTATCCGCTCATGAGACAATAACCCTGATAAATGCTTCAATA
ATATTGAAAAAGGAAGAGTATGAGTATTCAACATTTCCGTGTCGCCCTTATTCCCTTTTTTGCGGCATTT
TGCCTTCCTGTTTTTGCTCACCCAGAAACGCTGGTGAAAGTAAAAGATGCTGAAGATCAGTTGGGTGCAC
GAGTGGGTTACATCGAACTGGATCTCAACAGCGGTAAGATCCTTGAGAGTTTTCGCCCCGAAGAACGTTT
TCCAATGATGAGCACTTTTAAAGTTCTGCTATGTGGCGCGGTATTATCCCGTATTGACGCCGGGCAAGAG
CAACTCGGTCGCCGCATACACTATTCTCAGAATGACTTGGTTGAGTACTCACCAGTCACAGAAAAGCATC
TTACGGATGGCATGACAGTAAGAGAATTATGCAGTGCTGCCATAACCATGAGTGATAACACTGCGGCCAA
CTTACTTCTGACAACGATCGGAGGACCGAAGGAGCTAACCGCTTTTTTGCACAACATGGGGGATCATGTA
ACTCGCCTTGATCGTTGGGAACCGGAGCTGAATGAAGCCATACCAAACGACGAGCGTGACACCACGATGC
CTGTAGCAATGGCAACAACGTTGCGCAAACTATTAACTGGCGAACTACTTACTCTAGCTTCCCGGCAACA
ATTAATAGACTGGATGGAGGCGGATAAAGTTGCAGGACCACTTCTGCGCTCGGCCCTTCCGGCTGGCTGG
TTTATTGCTGATAAATCTGGAGCCGGTGAGCGTGGGTCTCGCGGTATCATTGCAGCACTGGGGCCAGATG
GTAAGCCCTCCCGTATCGTAGTTATCTACACGACGGGGAGTCAGGCAACTATGGATGAACGAAATAGACA
GATCGCTGAGATAGGTGCCTCACTGATTAAGCATTGGTAACTGTCAGACCAAGTTTACTCATATATACTT
TAGATTGATTTAAAACTTCATTTTTAATTTAAAAGGATCTAGGTGAAGATCCTTTTTGATAATCTCATGA
CCAAAATCCCTTAACGTGAGTTTTCGTTCCACTGAGCGTCAGACCCCGTAGAAAAGATCAAAGGATCTTC
TTGAGATCCTTTTTTTCTGCGCGTAATCTGCTGCTTGCAAACAAAAAAACCACCGCTACCAGCGGTGGTT
TGTTTGCCGGATCAAGAGCTACCAACTCTTTTTCCGAAGGTAACTGGCTTCAGCAGAGCGCAGATACCAA
ATACTGTTCTTCTAGTGTAGCCGTAGTTAGGCCACCACTTCAAGAACTCTGTAGCACCGCCTACATACCT
CGCTCTGCTAATCCTGTTACCAGTGGCTGCTGCCAGTGGCGATAAGTCGTGTCTTACCGGGTTGGACTCA
AGACGATAGTTACCGGATAAGGCGCAGCGGTCGGGCTGAACGGGGGGTTCGTGCACACAGCCCAGCTTGG
AGCGAACGACCTACACCGAACTGAGATACCTACAGCGTGAGCTATGAGAAAGCGCCACGCTTCCCGAAGG
GAGAAAGGCGGACAGGTATCCGGTAAGCGGCAGGGTCGGAACAGGAGAGCGCACGAGGGAGCTTCCAGGG
GGAAACGCCTGGTATCTTTATAGTCCTGTCGGGTTTCGCCACCTCTGACTTGAGCGTCGATTTTTGTGAT
GCTCGTCAGGGGGGCGGAGCCTATGGAAAAACGCCAGCAACGCGGCCTTTTTACGGTTCCTGGCCTTTTG
CTGGCCTTTTGCTCACATGTTCTTTCCTGCGTTATCCCCTGATTCTGTGGATAACCGTATTACCGCCTTT
GAGTGAGCTGATACCGCTCGCCGCAGCCGAACGACCGAGCGCAGCGAGTCAGTGAGCGAGGAAGCGGAAG
AGCGCCCAATACGCAAACCGCCTCTCCCCGCGCGTTGGCCGATTCATTAATGCAGCTGTGGAATGTGTGT
CAGTTAGGGTGTGGAAAGTCCCCAGGCTCCCCAGCAGGCAGAAGTATGCAAAGCATGCATCTCAATTAGT
CAGCAACCAGGTGTGGAAAGTCCCCAGGCTCCCCAGCAGGCAGAAGTATGCAAAGCATGCATCTCAATTA
GTCAGCAACCATAGTCCCGCCCCTAACTCCGCCCATCCCGCCCCTAACTCCGCCCAGTTCCGCCCATTCT
CCGCCCCATGGCTGACTAATTTTTTTTATTTATGCAGAGGCCGAGGCCGCCTCGGCCTCTGAGCTATTCC
AGAAGTAGTGAGGAGGCTTTTTTGGAGGCCTAGGCTTTTGCAAAAAGCTTGGACACAAGACAGGCTTGCG
AGATATGTTTGAGAATACCACTTTATCCCGCGTCAGGGAGAGGCAGTGCGTAAAAAGACGCGGACTCATG
TGAAATACTGGTTTTTAGTGCGCCAGATCTCTATAATCTCGCGCAACCTATTTTCCCCTCGAACACTTTT
TAAGCCGTAGATAAACAGGCTGGGACACTTCACATGAGCGAAAAATACATCGTCACCTGGGACATGTTGC
AGATCCATGCACGTAAACTCGCAAGCCGACTGATGCCTTCTGAACAATGGAAAGGCATTATTGCCGTAAG
CCGTGGCGGTCTGTACCGGGTGCGTTACTGGCGCGTGAACTGGGTATTCGTCATGTCGATACCGTTTGTA
TTTCCAGCTACGATCACGACAACCAGCGCGAGCTTAAAGTGCTGAAACGCGCAGAAGGCGATGGCGAAGG
CTTCATCGTTATTGATGACCTGGTGGATACCGGTGGTACTGCGGTTGCGATTCGTGAAATGTATCCAAAA
GCGCACTTTGTCACCATCTTCGCAAAACCGGCTGGTCGTCCGCTGGTTGATGACTATGTTGTTGATATCC
CGCAAGATACCTGGATTGAACAGCCGTGGGATATGGGCGTCGTATTCGTCCCGCCAATCTCCGGTCGCTA
ATCTTTTCAACGCCTGGCACTGCCGGGCGTTGTTCTTTTTAACTTCAGGCGGGTTACAATAGTTTCCAGT
AAGTATTCTGGAGGCTGCATCCATGACACAGGCAAACCTGAGCGAAACCCTGTTCAAACCCCGCTTTAAA
CATCCTGAAACCTCGACGCTAGTCCGCCGCTTTAATCACGGCGCACAACCGCCTGTGCAGTCGGCCCTTG
ATGGTAAAACCATCCCTCACTGGTATCGCATGATTAACCGTCTGATGTGGATCTGGCGCGGCATTGACCC
ACGCGAAATCCTCGACGTCCAGGCACGTATTGTGATGAGCGATGCCGAACGTACCGACGATGATTTATAC
GATACGGTGATTGGCTACCGTGGCGGCAACTGGATTTATGAGTGGGCCCCGGATCTTTGTGAAGGAACCT
TACTTCTGTGGTGTGACATAATTGGACAAACTACCTACAGAGATTTAAAGCTCTAAGGTAAATATAAAAT
TTTTAAGTGTATAATGTGTTAAACTACTGATTCTAATTGTTTGTGTATTTTAGATTCCAACCTATGGAAC
TGATGAATGGGAGCAGTGGTGGAATGCCTTTAATGAGGAAAACCTGTTTTGCTCAGAAGAAATGCCATCT
AGTGATGATGAGGCTACTGCTGACTCTCAACATTCTACTCCTCCAAAAAAGAAGAGAAAGGTAGAAGACC
CCAAGGACTTTCCTTCAGAATTGCTAAGTTTTTTGAGTCATGCTGTGTTTAGTAATAGAACTCTTGCTTG
CTTTGCTATTTACACCACAAAGGAAAAAGCTGCACTGCTATACAAGAAAATTATGGAAAAATATTCTGTA
ACCTTTATAAGTAGGCATAACAGTTATAATCATAACATACTGTTTTTTCTTACTCCACACAGGCATAGAG
TGTCTGCTATTAATAACTATGCTCAAAAATTGTGTACCTTTAGCTTTTTAATTTGTAAAGGGGTTAATAA
GGAATATTTGATGTATAGTGCCTTGACTAGAGATCATAATCAGCCATACCACATTTGTAGAGGTTTTACT
TGCTTTAAAAAACCTCCCACACCTCCCCCTGAACCTGAAACATAAAATGAATGCAATTGTTGTTGTTAAC
TTGTTTATTGCAGCTTATAATGGTTACAAATAAAGCAATAGCATCACAAATTTCACAAATAAAGCATTTT
TTTCACTGCATTCTAGTTGTGGTTTGTCCAAACTCATCAATGTATCTTATCATGTCTGGATCAACTGGAT
AACTCAAGCTAACCAAAATCATCCCAAACTTCCCACCCCATACCCTATTACCACTGCCAATTACCTGTGG
TTTCATTTACTCTAAACCTGTGATTCCTCTGAATTATTTTCATTTTAAAGAAATTGTATTTGTTAAATAT
GTACTACAAACTTAGTAGTTGGAAGGGCTAATTCACTCCCAAAGAAGACAAGATATCCTTGATCTGTGGA
TCTACCACACACAAGGCTACTTCCCTGATTAGCAGAACTACACACCAGGGCCAGGGGTCAGATATCCACT
GACCTTTGGATGGTGCTACAAGCTAGTACCAGTTGAGCCAGATAAGGTAGAAGAGGCCAATAAAGGAGAG
AACACCAGCTTGTTACACCCTGTGAGCCTGCATGGGATGGATGACCCGGAGAGAGAAGTGTTAGAGTGGA
GGTTTGACAGCCGCCTAGCATTTCATCACGTGGCCCGAGAGCTGCATCCGGAGTACTTCAAGAACTGCTG
ATATCGAGCTTGCTACAAGGGACTTTCCGCTGGGGACTTTCCAGGGAGGCGTGGCCTGGGCGGGACTGGG
GAGTGGCGAGCCCTCAGATCCTGCATATAAGCAGCTGCTTTTTGCCTGTACTGGGTCTCTCTGGTTAGAC
CAGATCTGAGCCTGGGAGCTCTCTGGCTAACTAGGGAACCCACTGCTTAAGCCTCAATAAAGCTTGCCTT
GAGTGCTTCAAGTAGTGTGTGCCCGTCTGTTGTGTGACTCTGGTAACTAGAGATCCCTCAGACCCTTTTA
GTCAGTGTGGAAAATCTCTAGCAGTGGCGCCCGAACAGGGACTTGAAAGCGAAAGGGAAACCAGAGGAGC
TCTCTCGACGCAGGACTCGGCTTGCTGAAGCGCGCACGGCAAGAGGCGAGGGGCGGCGACTGGTGAGTAC
GCCAAAAATTTTGACTAGCGGAGGCTAGAAGGAGAGAGATGGGTGCGAGAGCGTCAGTATTAAGCGGGGG
AGAATTAGATCGCGATGGGAAAAAATTCGGTTAAGGCCAGGGGGAAAGAAAAAATATAAATTAAAACATA
TAGTATGGGCAAGCAGGGAGCTAGAACGATTCGCAGTTAATCCTGGCCTGTTAGAAACATCAGAAGGCTG
TAGACAAATACTGGGACAGCTACAACCATCCCTTCAGACAGGATCAGAAGAACTTAGATCATTATATAAT
ACAGTAGCAACCCTCTATTGTGTGCATCAAAGGATAGAGATAAAAGACACCAAGGAAGCTTTAGACAAGA
TAGAGGAAGAGCAAAACAAAAGTAAGACCACCGCACAGCAAGCGGCCGCTGATCTTCAGACCTGGAGGAG
GAGATATGAGGGACAATTGGAGAAGTGAATTATATAAATATAAAGTAGTAAAAATTGAACCATTAGGAGT
AGCACCCACCAAGGCAAAGAGAAGAGTGGTGCAGAGAGAAAAAAGAGCAGTGGGAATAGGAGCTTTGTTC
CTTGGGTTCTTGGGAGCAGCAGGAAGCACTATGGGCGCAGCGTCAATGACGCTGACGGTACAGGCCAGAC
AATTATTGTCTGGTATAGTGCAGCAGCAGAACAATTTGCTGAGGGCTATTGAGGCGCAACAGCATCTGTT
GCAACTCACAGTCTGGGGCATCAAGCAGCTCCAGGCAAGAATCCTGGCTGTGGAAAGATACCTAAAGGAT
CAACAGCTCCTGGGGATTTGGGGTTGCTCTGGAAAACTCATTTGCACCACTGCTGTGCCTTGGAATGCTA
GTTGGAGTAATAAATCTCTGGAACAGATTTGGAATCACACGACCTGGATGGAGTGGGACAGAGAAATTAA
CAATTACACAAGCTTAATACACTCCTTAATTGAAGAATCGCAAAACCAGCAAGAAAAGAATGAACAAGAA
TTATTGGAATTAGATAAATGGGCAAGTTTGTGGAATTGGTTTAACATAACAAATTGGCTGTGGTATATAA
AATTATTCATAATGATAGTAGGAGGCTTGGTAGGTTTAAGAATAGTTTTTGCTGTACTTTCTATAGTGAA
TAGAGTTAGGCAGGGATATTCACCATTATCGTTTCAGACCCACCTCCCAACCCCGAGGGGACCCGACAGG
CCCGAAGGAATAGAAGAAGAAGGTGGAGAGAGAGACAGAGACAGATCCATTCGATTAGTGAACGGATCTC
GACGGTATCGATCCCCCGGGCTGCAGGAATTC
Features (pLannotate 1.2.2; 31 found; start..end, strand, type, name):
      1..215     +  promoter       H1 promoter: human H1 RNA promoter
    280..301     +  misc_feature   MCS (fragment): pBluescript multiple cloning site
    311..640     +  promoter       SV40 promoter: SV40 enhancer and early promoter
    650..1249    +  CDS            PuroR: puromycin N-acetyltransferase; pac from Streptomyces alboniger; confers resistance to puromycin
   1320..1908    +  misc_feature   WPRE: woodchuck hepatitis virus posttranscriptional regulatory element
   1931..1999    +  CDS            nef (fragment): NEF_HV1Z2 - Experimental evidence at protein level: Swiss-Prot protein existence level 1. Extracellular Nef protein targets CD4(+) T-lymphocytes for apoptosis by interacting with CXCR4 surface receptors. From Human immunodeficiency virus type 1 group M subtype D (isolate Z2/CDC-Z34) (HIV-1).
   2001..2234    +  LTR            3' LTR (ΔU3): self-inactivating 3' long terminal repeat (LTR) from HIV-1
   2259..2277    -  promoter       SP6 promoter: promoter for bacteriophage SP6 RNA polymerase
   2505..2784    +  CDS            TcR (fragment): tetracycline efflux protein; tet; confers resistance to tetracycline
   2785..2833    -  misc_feature   bom (fragment): basis of mobility region from pBR322
   2935..2970    -  CDS            rop (fragment): Rop protein, which maintains plasmids at low copy number; rop
   3065..3169    +  promoter       AmpR promoter: bla
   3170..4030    +  CDS            AmpR: β-lactamase; bla; confers resistance to ampicillin, carbenicillin, and related antibiotics
   4201..4789    +  rep_origin     ori: high-copy-number ColE1/pMB1/pBR322/pUC origin of replication
   4972..5028    +  CDS            lacI (fragment): lac repressor; lacI; The lac repressor binds to the lac operator to inhibit transcription in E. coli. This inhibition can be relieved by adding lactose or isopropyl-β-D-thiogalactopyranoside (IPTG).
   5035..5364    +  promoter       SV40 promoter: SV40 enhancer and early promoter
   5564..5683    +  CDS            gpt (fragment): XGPT_ECOLI - Also known as gpp, gxu. Experimental evidence at protein level: Swiss-Prot protein existence level 1. Purine salvage pathway enzyme that catalyzes the transfer of the ribosyl-5-phosphate group from 5-phospho-alpha-D-ribose 1- diphosphate (PRPP) to the N9 position of the 6-oxopurines guanine and xanthine to form the corresponding ribonucleotides GMP (guanosine 5'- monophosphate) and XMP (xanthosine 5'-monophosphate), with the release of PPi. To a lesser extent, also acts on hypoxanthine (PubMed:9100006, PubMed:3886014). Does not ribophosphorylate adenine (PubMed:3886014). From Esch
   5683..6018    +  CDS            gpt (fragment): XGPT_ECOLI - Also known as gpp, gxu. Experimental evidence at protein level: Swiss-Prot protein existence level 1. Purine salvage pathway enzyme that catalyzes the transfer of the ribosyl-5-phosphate group from 5-phospho-alpha-D-ribose 1- diphosphate (PRPP) to the N9 position of the 6-oxopurines guanine and xanthine to form the corresponding ribonucleotides GMP (guanosine 5'- monophosphate) and XMP (xanthosine 5'-monophosphate), with the release of PPi. To a lesser extent, also acts on hypoxanthine (PubMed:9100006, PubMed:3886014). Does not ribophosphorylate adenine (PubMed:3886014). From Esch
   6113..6418    +  CDS            frsA (fragment): FRSA_ECOLI - Also known as yafA. Experimental evidence at protein level: Swiss-Prot protein existence level 1. Catalyzes the hydrolysis of esters (PubMed:15808744). Displays esterase activity toward pNP-butyrate (PubMed:15808744). May stimulate mixed-acid fermentation by acting as a fermentation/respiration switch that down-regulates respiration and up- regulates fermentation rates (PubMed:15169777). From Escherichia coli (strain K12).
   6422..6496    +  CDS            small t antigen (fragment): SV40 (simian virus 40) small t antigen
   6498..6563    +  intron         small t intron: SV40 (simian virus 40) small t antigen intron
   6693..6713    +  CDS            SV40 NLS: nuclear localization signal of SV40 (simian virus 40) large T antigen
   7032..7115    +  CDS            large T antigen (fragment): large T antigen from SV40 (simian virus 40)
   7138..7272    +  polyA_signal   SV40 poly(A) signal: SV40 polyadenylation signal
   7439..7768    +  CDS            nef (fragment): NEF_HV1BR - Experimental evidence at protein level: Swiss-Prot protein existence level 1. Extracellular Nef protein targets CD4(+) T-lymphocytes for apoptosis by interacting with CXCR4 surface receptors (PubMed:14990729). From Human immunodeficiency virus type 1 group M subtype B (isolate BRU/LAI) (HIV-1).
   7816..8073    +  LTR            5' LTR (truncated): truncated 5' long terminal repeat (LTR) from HIV-1
   8120..8245    +  misc_feature   HIV-1 Ψ: packaging signal of human immunodeficiency virus type 1
   8229..8592    +  CDS            HIV-1 gag (fragment): gag protein from human immunodeficiency virus 1; gag
   8738..8971    +  misc_feature   RRE: The Rev response element (RRE) of HIV-1 allows for Rev-dependent mRNA export from the nucleus to the cytoplasm.
   9348..9448    +  CDS            Rev (fragment): human immunodeficiency virus 1 (HIV-1) Rev protein; rev; enhances nuclear export of unspliced and incompletely spliced viral mRNAs
   9460..2       +  misc_feature   MCS (fragment) (across the origin): pBluescript multiple cloning site
