[The description below was written by a language model from this plasmid's Addgene catalogue record and pLannotate feature annotations shown in this document.]
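Description:
pLV.ATRi is a lentiviral RNAi vector built on the pRDI292 backbone and designed to knock down human ATR, the DNA damage checkpoint kinase, in mammalian cells. The payload is a roughly 60 bp short hairpin insert cloned between BamHI and SalI sites downstream of the human H1 RNA polymerase III promoter, which drives transcription of the hairpin so that it can be processed into an siRNA against ATR. The hairpin itself is not annotated in the feature table but would lie in the short gap between the H1 promoter and the MCS fragment. Immediately downstream, an SV40 enhancer/early promoter drives puromycin N-acetyltransferase, allowing selection of transduced cells, followed by a WPRE that enhances expression of transcripts that carry it.

These cassettes sit within an HIV-1-derived transfer vector framework: a 5' LTR (annotated as truncated), the Ψ packaging signal with a partial gag sequence, the Rev response element for Rev-dependent nuclear export of the genomic RNA, and a ΔU3 self-inactivating 3' LTR that disables LTR promoter activity after integration. No cPPT is annotated. Packaging functions are absent and must be supplied in trans to produce viral particles. The plasmid backbone carries a high-copy ColE1/pUC-type origin and ampicillin resistance for propagation in E. coli, along with vestigial fragments of older vector lineages (an SV40 promoter–gpt cassette with SV40 small t intron and polyadenylation signal, and tetracycline resistance, rop and bom remnants). The associated study used such knockdown vectors to test whether the DNA damage sensors ATM, ATR, DNA-PKcs and PARP-1 are required for HIV-1 integration.
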