Addgene plasmid #14543: pLV.ATRi
Depositing lab: Didier Trono. Depositing organization: Swiss Federal Institute of Technology (EPFL). Publication: DNA damage sensors ATM, ATR, DNA-PKcs, and PARP-1 are dispensable for human immunodeficiency virus type 1 integration. Ariumi Y, Turelli P, Masutani M, Trono D. J Virol. 2005 Mar . 79(5):2973-8. 10.1128/JVI.79.5.2973-2978.2005 PubMed 15709017.
Backbone
  Vector backbone: pRDI292
  Vector type: Mammalian Expression, Lentiviral, RNAi
  Selectable markers: Puromycin
Growth in bacteria
  Bacterial resistance: Ampicillin, 100 μg/mL
  Growth temperature: 37°C
  Growth strain: Stbl3
  Copy number: High Copy
Gene/Insert
  Gene/Insert name: ATR shRNA (alt name: ATR)
  Species: H. sapiens (human)
  Insert size (bp): 60
  Entrez Gene: ATR (a.k.a. FCTCS, FRP1, MEC1, SCKL, SCKL1)
  Cloning method: Restriction Enzyme; 5′ cloning site BamHI (unknown if destroyed); 3′ cloning site SalI (not destroyed)
  Sequencing primers: 5′ H1
Terms and licenses: Academic/Nonprofit Terms; Industry Terms: Not Available to Industry
Depositor comments: Sense oligo sequence used for cloning: ATR, 5'-GATCCCCGGC GTCGTCTCAG CTCGTCTTCA AGAGAGACGA GCTGAGACGA CGCCTTTTTG GAAA-3'.
How to cite: pLV.ATRi was a gift from Didier Trono (Addgene plasmid # 14543 ; http://n2t.net/addgene:14543 ; RRID:Addgene_14543)
