>Addgene plasmid #14543 | pLV.ATRi | addgene partial sequence | sequence record 21157 | H1 5'-tcgctatgtgttctgggaaa-3'
CTGTATGAGACCACAGATCCCCGGCGTCGTCTCAGCTCGTCTTCAAGAGAGACGAGCTGAGACGACGCCT
TTTTGGAAAAGCTTATCGATACCGTCGACCCTGTGGAATGTGTGTCAGTTAGGGTGTGGAAAGTCCCCAG
GCTCCCCAGCAGGCAGAAGTATGCAAAGCATGCATCTCAATTAGTCAGCAACCAGGTGTGGAAAGTCCCC
AGGCTCCCCAGCAGGCAGAAGTATGCAAAGCATGCATCTCAATTAGTCAGCAACCATAGTCCCGCCCCTA
ACTCCGCCCATCCCGCCCCTAACTCCGCCCAGTTCCGCCCATTCTCCGCCCCATGGCTGACTAATTTTTT
TTATTTATGCAGAGGCCGAGGCCGCCTCGGCCTCTGAGCTATTCCAGAAGTAGTGAGGAGGCTTTTTTGG
AGGCCTAGGCTTTTGCAAAAAGCTTACCATGACCGAGTACAAGCCCACGGTGCGCCTCGCCACCCGCGAC
GACGTCCCCAGGGCCGTACGCACCCTCGCCGCCGCGTTCGCCGACTACCCCGCCACGCGCCACACCGTCG
ATCCGGACCGCCACATCGAGCGGGTCACCGAGCTGCAAGAACTCTTCCTCACGCGCGTCGGGCTCGACAT
CGGCAAGGTGTGGGTCGCGGACGACGGCGCCGCGGTGGCGGTCTGGACCACGCCGGAGAGCGTCGAAGCG
GGGGCGGTGTTCGCCGAGATCGGCCCGCGCATGGCCGAGTTGAGCGGTTCCCGGCTGGCCGCGCAGCAAC
AGATGGAAGGCCTCCTGGCGCCGCACCGGCCCAAGGAGCCCGCGTGGTTCCTGGCCACCGTCGGCGTCTC
GCCCGACCACCAGGGCAAGGGTCTGGGCAGCGCCGTCGTGCTCCCCCGGAGTGGAAGCGGCCGAGCGCGC
CGGGTGCCCGGCTTCCTGGAGACCTCCGCGC
